>Addgene plasmid #144532 | TFORF3056 | addgene full sequence | sequence record 404212 | Addgene NGS Result
TTAATGTAGTCTTATGCAATACTCTTGTAGTCTTGCAACATGGTAACGATGAGTTAGCAACATGCCTTAC
AAGGAGAGAAAAAGCACCGTGCATGCCGATTGGTGGAAGTAAGGTGGTACGATCGTGCCTTATTAGGAAG
GCAACAGACGGGTCTGACATGGATTGGACGAACCACTGAATTGCCGCATTGCAGAGATATTGTATTTAAG
TGCCTAGCTCGATACATAAACGGGTCTCTCTGGTTAGACCAGATCTGAGCCTGGGAGCTCTCTGGCTAAC
TAGGGAACCCACTGCTTAAGCCTCAATAAAGCTTGCCTTGAGTGCTTCAAGTAGTGTGTGCCCGTCTGTT
GTGTGACTCTGGTAACTAGAGATCCCTCAGACCCTTTTAGTCAGTGTGGAAAATCTCTAGCAGTGGCGCC
CGAACAGGGACTTGAAAGCGAAAGGGAAACCAGAGGAGCTCTCTCGACGCAGGACTCGGCTTGCTGAAGC
GCGCACGGCAAGAGGCGAGGGGCGGCGACTGGTGAGTACGCCAAAAATTTTGACTAGCGGAGGCTAGAAG
GAGAGAGATGGGTGCGAGAGCGTCAGTATTAAGCGGGGGAGAATTAGATCGCGATGGGAAAAAATTCGGT
TAAGGCCAGGGGGAAAGAAAAAATATAAATTAAAACATATAGTATGGGCAAGCAGGGAGCTAGAACGATT
CGCAGTTAATCCTGGCCTGTTAGAAACATCAGAAGGCTGTAGACAAATACTGGGACAGCTACAACCATCC
CTTCAGACAGGATCAGAAGAACTTAGATCATTATATAATACAGTAGCAACCCTCTATTGTGTGCATCAAA
GGATAGAGATAAAAGACACCAAGGAAGCTTTAGACAAGATAGAGGAAGAGCAAAACAAAAGTAAGACCAC
CGCACAGCAAGCGGCCGCTGATCTTCAGACCTGGAGGAGGAGATATGAGGGACAATTGGAGAAGTGAATT
ATATAAATATAAAGTAGTAAAAATTGAACCATTAGGAGTAGCACCCACCAAGGCAAAGAGAAGAGTGGTG
CAGAGAGAAAAAAGAGCAGTGGGAATAGGAGCTTTGTTCCTTGGGTTCTTGGGAGCAGCAGGAAGCACTA
TGGGCGCAGCGTCAATGACGCTGACGGTACAGGCCAGACAATTATTGTCTGGTATAGTGCAGCAGCAGAA
CAATTTGCTGAGGGCTATTGAGGCGCAACAGCATCTGTTGCAACTCACAGTCTGGGGCATCAAGCAGCTC
CAGGCAAGAATCCTGGCTGTGGAAAGATACCTAAAGGATCAACAGCTCCTGGGGATTTGGGGTTGCTCTG
GAAAACTCATTTGCACCACTGCTGTGCCTTGGAATGCTAGTTGGAGTAATAAATCTCTGGAACAGATTTG
GAATCACACGACCTGGATGGAGTGGGACAGAGAAATTAACAATTACACAAGCTTAATACACTCCTTAATT
GAAGAATCGCAAAACCAGCAAGAAAAGAATGAACAAGAATTATTGGAATTAGATAAATGGGCAAGTTTGT
GGAATTGGTTTAACATAACAAATTGGCTGTGGTATATAAAATTATTCATAATGATAGTAGGAGGCTTGGT
AGGTTTAAGAATAGTTTTTGCTGTACTTTCTATAGTGAATAGAGTTAGGCAGGGATATTCACCATTATCG
TTTCAGACCCACCTCCCAACCCCGAGGGGACCCATGCATTGCATCTCAATTAGTCAGCAACCAGGTGTGG
AAAGTCCCCAGGCTCCCCAGCAGGCAGAAGTATGCAAAGCATGCGTCTCAATTAGTCAGCAACCATAGTC
CCGCCCCTAACTCCGCCCATCCCGCCCCTAACTCCGCCCAGTTCCGCCCATTCTCCGCCCCATGGCTGAC
TAATTTTTTTTATTTATGCAGAGGCCGAGGCCGCCTCGGCCTCTGAGCTATTCCAGAAGTAGTGAGGAGG
CTTTTTTGGAGGCCTAGGCTTTTGCAAAAAGCTTTCTAGAGGTACCACCGGAGCTTACCATGACCGAGTA
CAAGCCCACGGTGCGCCTCGCCACCCGCGACGACGTCCCCAGGGCCGTACGCACCCTCGCCGCCGCGTTC
GCCGACTACCCCGCCACGCGCCACACCGTCGATCCGGACCGCCACATCGAGCGGGTCACCGAGCTGCAAG
AACTCTTCCTCACGCGCGTCGGGCTCGACATCGGCAAGGTGTGGGTCGCGGACGACGGCGCCGCCGTGGC
GGTCTGGACCACGCCGGAGAGCGTCGAAGCGGGGGCGGTGTTCGCCGAGATCGGCCCGCGCATGGCCGAG
TTGAGCGGTTCCCGGCTGGCCGCGCAGCAACAGATGGAAGGCCTCCTGGCGCCGCACCGGCCCAAGGAGC
CCGCGTGGTTCCTGGCCACCGTCGGCGTCTCGCCCGACCACCAGGGCAAGGGTCTGGGCAGCGCCGTCGT
GCTCCCCGGAGTGGAGGCGGCCGAGCGCGCCGGGGTGCCCGCCTTCCTGGAGACCTCCGCGCCCCGCAAC
CTCCCCTTCTACGAGCGGCTCGGCTTCACCGTCACCGCCGACGTCGAGGTGCCCGAAGGACCGCGCACCT
GGTGCATGACCCGCAAGCCCGGTGCCAGTTAACGAATTCTAGATCTTGAGACAAATGGCAGTATTCATCC
ACAATTTTAAAAGAAAAGGGGGGATTGGGGGGTACAGTGCAGGGGAAAGAATAGTAGACATAATAGCAAC
AGACATACAAACTAAAGAATTACAAAAACAAATTACAAAAATTCAAAATTTTCGGGTTTATTACAGGGAC
AGCAGAGATCCACTTTGGCGCCGGCTCGAGGCCTGCAGGTGCAAAGATGGATAAAGTTTTAAACAGAGAG
GAATCTTTGCAGCTAATGGACCTTCTAGGTCTTGAAAGGAGTGGGAATTGGCTCCGGTGCCCGTCAGTGG
GCAGAGCGCACATCGCCCACAGTCCCCGAGAAGTTGGGGGGAGGGGTCGGCAATTGAACCGGTGCCTAGA
GAAGGTGGCGCGGGGTAAACTGGGAAAGTGATGTCGTGTACTGGCTCCGCCTTTTTCCCGAGGGTGGGGG
AGAACCGTATATAAGTGCAGTAGTCGCCGTGAACGTTCTTTTTCGCAACGGGTTTGCCGCCAGAACACAG
GTAAGTGCCGTGTGTGGTTCCCGCGGGCCTGGCCTCTTTACGGGTTATGGCCCTTGCGTGCCTTGAATTA
CTTCCACCTGGCTGCAGTACGTGATTCTTGATCCCGAGCTTCGGGTTGGAAGTGGGTGGGAGAGTTCGAG
GCCTTGCGCTTAAGGAGCCCCTTCGCCTCGTGCTTGAGTTGAGGCCTGGCCTGGGCGCTGGGGCCGCCGC
GTGCGAATCTGGTGGCACCTTCGCGCCTGTCTCGCTGCTTTCGATAAGTCTCTAGCCATTTAAAATTTTT
GATGACCTGCTGCGACGCTTTTTTTCTGGCAAGATAGTCTTGTAAATGCGGGCCAAGATCTGCACACTGG
TATTTCGGTTTTTGGGGCCGCGGGCGGCGACGGGGCCCGTGCGTCCCAGCGCACATGTTCGGCGAGGCGG
GGCCTGCGAGCGCGGCCACCGAGAATCGGACGGGGGTAGTCTCAAGCTGGCCGGCCTGCTCTGGTGCCTG
GCCTCGCGCCGCCGTGTATCGCCCCGCCCTGGGCGGCAAGGCTGGCCCGGTCGGCACCAGTTGCGTGAGC
GGAAAGATGGCCGCTTCCCGGCCCTGCTGCAGGGAGCTCAAAATGGAGGACGCGGCGCTCGGGAGAGCGG
GCGGGTGAGTCACCCACACAAAGGAAAAGGGCCTTTCCGTCCTCAGCCGTCGCTTCATGTGACTCCACGG
AGTACCGGGCGCCGTCCAGGCACCTCGATTAGTTCTCGAGCTTTTGGAGTACGTCGTCTTTAGGTTGGGG
GGAGGGGTTTTATGCGATGGAGTTTCCCCACACTGAGTGGGTGGAGACTGAAGTTAGGCCAGCTTGGCAC
TTGATGTAATTCTCCTTGGAATTTGCCCTTTTTGAGTTTGGATCTTGGTTCATTCTCAAGCCTCAGACAG
TGGTTCAAAGTTTTTTTCTTCCATTTCAGGTGTCGTGAGGCTAGCATCGATTGATCAACAAGTTTGTACA
AAAAAGCAGGCACCATGACTCCCAACAGTATGACAGAAAATGGCCTTACAGCCTGGGACAAACCGAAGCA
CTGTCCAGACCGAGAACACGACTGGAAGCTAGTAGGAATGTCTGAAGCCTGCCTACATAGGAAGAGCCAT
TCAGAGAGGCGCAGCACGTTGAAAAATGAACAGTCGTCGCCACATCTCATCCAGACCACTTGGACTAGCT
CAATATTCCATCTGGACCATGATGATGTGAACGACCAGAGTGTCTCAAGTGCCCAGACCTTCCAAACGGA
GGAGAAGAAATGTAAAGGGTACATCCCCAGTTACTTAGACAAGGACGAGCTCTGTGTAGTGTGTGGTGAC
AAAGCCACCGGGTATCACTACCGCTGTATCACGTGTGAAGGCTGCAAGGGTTTCTTTAGAAGAACCATTC
AGAAAAATCTCCATCCATCCTATTCCTGTAAATATGAAGGAAAATGTGTCATAGACAAAGTCACGCGAAA
TCAGTGCCAGGAATGTCGCTTTAAGAAATGCATCTATGTTGGCATGGCAACAGATTTGGTGCTGGATGAC
AGCAAGAGGCTGGCCAAGAGGAAGCTGATAGAGGAGAACCGGGAGAAAAGACGGCGGGAAGAGCTGCAGA
AGTCCATCGGGCACAAGCCAGAGCCCACAGACGAGGAATGGGAGCTCATCAAAACTGTCACCGAAGCCCA
TGTGGCGACCAACGCCCAAGGCAGCCACTGGAAGCAAAAACGGAAATTCCTGCCAGAAGACATTGGACAA
GCACCAATAGTCAATGCCCCAGAAGGTGGAAAGGTTGACTTGGAAGCCTTCAGCCATTTTACAAAAATCA
TCACACCAGCAATTACCAGAGTGGTGGATTTTGCCAAAAAGTTGCCTATGTTTTGTGAGCTGCCATGTGA
AGACCAGATCATCCTCCTCAAAGGCTGCTGCATGGAGATCATGTCCCTTCGCGCTGCTGTGCGCTATGAC
CCAGAAAGTGAGACTTTAACCTTGAATGGGGAAATGGCAGTGACACGGGGCCAGCTGAAAAATGGGGGTC
TTGGGGTGGTGTCAGACGCCATCTTTGACCTGGGCATGTCTCTGTCTTCTTTCAACCTGGATGACACTGA
AGTAGCCCTCCTTCAGGCCGTCCTGCTGATGTCTTCAGATCGCCCGGGGCTTGCCTGTGTTGAGAGAATA
GAAAAGTACCAAGATAGTTTCCTGCTGGCCTTTGAACACTATATCAATTACCGAAAACACCACGTGACAC
ACTTTTGGCCAAAACTCCTGATGAAGGTGACAGATCTGCGGATGATAGGAGCCTGCCATGCCAGCCGCTT
CCTGCACATGAAGGTGGAATGCCCCACAGAACTCTTCCCCCCTTTGTTCTTGGAAGTGTTCGAGGATTAG
AACCCAGCTTTCTTGTACAAAGTGGTTGATATCGGTAAGCCTATCCCTAACCCTCTCCTCGGTCTCGATT
CTACGTAGTAATGAACTAGTCCGTAACTTGAAAGTATTTCGATTTCTTGGCTTTATATATCTTGTGGAAA
GGACGATCATTGCCTCAAGCTTGCCTCAACACGCGTTAAGTCGACAATCAACCTCTGGATTACAAAATTT
GTGAAAGATTGACTGGTATTCTTAACTATGTTGCTCCTTTTACGCTATGTGGATACGCTGCTTTAATGCC
TTTGTATCATGCTATTGCTTCCCGTATGGCTTTCATTTTCTCCTCCTTGTATAAATCCTGGTTGCTGTCT
CTTTATGAGGAGTTGTGGCCCGTTGTCAGGCAACGTGGCGTGGTGTGCACTGTGTTTGCTGACGCAACCC
CCACTGGTTGGGGCATTGCCACCACCTGTCAGCTCCTTTCCGGGACTTTCGCTTTCCCCCTCCCTATTGC
CACGGCGGAACTCATCGCCGCCTGCCTTGCCCGCTGCTGGACAGGGGCTCGGCTGTTGGGCACTGACAAT
TCCGTGGTGTTGTCGGGGAAATCATCGTCCTTTCCTTGGCTGCTCGCCTGTGTTGCCACCTGGATTCTGC
GCGGGACGTCCTTCTGCTACGTCCCTTCGGCCCTCAATCCAGCGGACCTTCCTTCCCGCGGCCTGCTGCC
GGCTCTGCGGCCTCTTCCGCGTCTTCGCCTTCGCCCTCAGACGAGTCGGATCTCCCTTTGGGCCGCCTCC
CCGCGTCGACTTTAAGACCAATGACTTACAAGGCAGCTGTAGATCTTAGCCACTTTTTAAAAGAAAAGGG
GGGACTGGAAGGGCTAATTCACTCCCAACGAAGACAAGATCTGCTTTTTGCTTGTACTGGGTCTCTCTGG
TTAGACCAGATCTGAGCCTGGGAGCTCTCTGGCTAACTAGGGAACCCACTGCTTAAGCCTCAATAAAGCT
TGCCTTGAGTGCTTCAAGTAGTGTGTGCCCGTCTGTTGTGTGACTCTGGTAACTAGAGATCCCTCAGACC
CTTTTAGTCAGTGTGGAAAATCTCTAGCAGTACGTATAGTAGTTCATGTCATCTTATTATTCAGTATTTA
TAACTTGCAAAGAAATGAATATCAGAGAGTGAGAGGAACTTGTTTATTGCAGCTTATAATGGTTACAAAT
AAAGCAATAGCATCACAAATTTCACAAATAAAGCATTTTTTTCACTGCATTCTAGTTGTGGTTTGTCCAA
ACTCATCAATGTATCTTATCATGTCTGGCTCTAGCTATCCCGCCCCTAACTCCGCCCATCCCGCCCCTAA
CTCCGCCCAGTTCCGCCCATTCTCCGCCCCATGGCTGACTAATTTTTTTTATTTATGCAGAGGCCGAGGC
CGCCTCGGCCTCTGAGCTATTCCAGAAGTAGTGAGGAGGCTTTTTTGGAGGCCTAGGGACGTACCCAATT
CGCCCTATAGTGAGTCGTATTACGCGCGCTCACTGGCCGTCGTTTTACAACGTCGTGACTGGGAAAACCC
TGGCGTTACCCAACTTAATCGCCTTGCAGCACATCCCCCTTTCGCCAGCTGGCGTAATAGCGAAGAGGCC
CGCACCGATCGCCCTTCCCAACAGTTGCGCAGCCTGAATGGCGAATGGG
[124 nt withheld, positions 7190-7313]
C
[91 nt withheld, positions 7315-7405]
A
[49 nt withheld, positions 7407-7455]
CCTTTGACGTTGGAGTCCACGTTCTTT
[37 nt withheld, positions 7483-7519]
ACCCTATCTCGGTCTATTCTTTTGATTTATAAGGGATTTTGCCGATTTCGGCCTATTGGTTAAAAAATGA
GCTGATTTAACAAAAATTTAACGCGAATTTTAACAAAATATTAACGCTTACAATTTAGGTGGCACTTTTC
GGGGAAATGTGCGCGGAACCCCTATTTGTTTATTTTTCTAAATACATTCAAATATGTATCCGCTCATGAG
ACAATAACCCTGATAAATGCTTCAATAATATTGAAAAAGGAAGAGTATGAGTATTCAACATTTCCGTGTC
GCCCTTATTCCCTTTTTTGCGGCATTTTGCCTTCCTGTTTTTGCTCACCCAGAAACGCTGGTGAAAGTAA
AAGATGCTGAAGATCAGTTGGGTGCACGAGTGGGTTACATCGAACTGGATCTCAACAGCGGTAAGATCCT
TGAGAGTTTTCGCCCCGAAGAACGTTTTCCAATGATGAGCACTTTTAAAGTTCTGCTATGTGGCGCGGTA
TTATCCCGTATTGACGCCGGGCAAGAGCAACTCGGTCGCCGCATACACTATTCTCAGAATGACTTGGTTG
AGTACTCACCAGTCACAGAAAAGCATCTTACGGATGGCATGACAGTAAGAGAATTATGCAGTGCTGCCAT
AACCATGAGTGATAACACTGCGGCCAACTTACTTCTGACAACGATCGGAGGACCGAAGGAGCTAACCGCT
TTTTTGCACAACATGGGGGATCATGTAACTCGCCTTGATCGTTGGGAACCGGAGCTGAATGAAGCCATAC
CAAACGACGAGCGTGACACCACGATGCCTGTAGCAATGGCAACAACGTTGCGCAAACTATTAACTGGCGA
ACTACTTACTCTAGCTTCCCGGCAACAATTAATAGACTGGATGGAGGCGGATAAAGTTGCAGGACCACTT
CTGCGCTCGGCCCTTCCGGCTGGCTGGTTTATTGCTGATAAATCTGGAGCCGGTGAGCGTGGGTCTCGCG
GTATCATTGCAGCACTGGGGCCAGATGGTAAGCCCTCCCGTATCGTAGTTATCTACACGACGGGGAGTCA
GGCAACTATGGATGAACGAAATAGACAGATCGCTGAGATAGGTGCCTCACTGATTAAGCATTGGTAACTG
TCAGACCAAGTTTACTCATATATACTTTAGATTGATTTAAAACTTCATTTTTAATTTAAAAGGATCTAGG
TGAAGATCCTTTTTGATAATCTCATGACCAAAATCCCTTAACGTGAGTTTTCGTTCCACTGAGCGTCAGA
CCCCGTAGAAAAGATCAAAGGATCTTCTTGAGATCCTTTTTTTCTGCGCGTAATCTGCTGCTTGCAAACA
AAAAAACCACCGCTACCAGCGGTGGTTTGTTTGCCGGATCAAGAGCTACCAACTCTTTTTCCGAAGGTAA
CTGGCTTCAGCAGAGCGCAGATACCAAATACTGTTCTTCTAGTGTAGCCGTAGTTAGGCCACCACTTCAA
GAACTCTGTAGCACCGCCTACATACCTCGCTCTGCTAATCCTGTTACCAGTGGCTGCTGCCAGTGGCGAT
AAGTCGTGTCTTACCGGGTTGGACTCAAGACGATAGTTACCGGATAAGGCGCAGCGGTCGGGCTGAACGG
GGGGTTCGTGCACACAGCCCAGCTTGGAGCGAACGACCTACACCGAACTGAGATACCTACAGCGTGAGCT
ATGAGAAAGCGCCACGCTTCCCGAAGGGAGAAAGGCGGACAGGTATCCGGTAAGCGGCAGGGTCGGAACA
GGAGAGCGCACGAGGGAGCTTCCAGGGGGAAACGCCTGGTATCTTTATAGTCCTGTCGGGTTTCGCCACC
TCTGACTTGAGCGTCGATTTTTGTGATGCTCGTCAGGGGGGCGGAGCCTATGGAAAAACGCCAGCAACGC
GGCCTTTTTACGGTTCCTGGCCTTTTGCTGGCCTTTTGCTCACATGTTCTTTCCTGCGTTATCCCCTGAT
TCTGTGGATAACCGTATTACCGCCTTTGAGTGAGCTGATACCGCTCGCCGCAGCCGAACGACCGAGCGCA
GCGAGTCAGTGAGCGAGGAAGCGGAAGAGCGCCCAATACGCAAACCGCCTCTCCCCGCGCGTTGGCCGAT
TCATTAATGCAGCTGGCACGACAGGTTTCCCGACTGGAAAGCGGGCAGTGAGCGCAACGCAATTAATGTG
AGTTAGCTCACTCATTAGGCACCCCAGGCTTTACACTTTATGCTTCCGGCTCGTATGTTGTGTGGAATTG
TGAGCGGATAACAATTTCACACAGGAAACAGCTATGACCATGATTACGCCAAGCGCGCAATTAACCCTCA
CTAAAGGGAACAAAAGCTGGAGCTGCAAGC
Features (pLannotate 1.2.2; 34 found; start..end, strand, type, name):
      5..231     +  promoter       RSV promoter: Rous sarcoma virus enhancer/promoter
    232..412     +  LTR            5' LTR (truncated): truncated 5' long terminal repeat (LTR) from HIV-1
    459..584     +  misc_feature   HIV-1 Ψ: packaging signal of human immunodeficiency virus type 1
    568..931     +  CDS            HIV-1 gag (fragment): gag protein from human immunodeficiency virus 1; gag
   1077..1310    +  misc_feature   RRE: The Rev response element (RRE) of HIV-1 allows for Rev-dependent mRNA export from the nucleus to the cytoplasm.
   1687..1713    +  CDS            Rev (fragment): human immunodeficiency virus 1 (HIV-1) Rev protein; rev; enhances nuclear export of unspliced and incompletely spliced viral mRNAs
   1720..1743    +  promoter       SV40 promoter (fragment): SV40 early promoter
   1744..1815    +  promoter       SV40 promoter (fragment): SV40 enhancer and early promoter
   1839..1974    +  rep_origin     SV40 ori: SV40 origin of replication
   2020..2616    +  CDS            PuroR (fragment): puromycin N-acetyltransferase; pac from Streptomyces; confers resistance to puromycin
   2665..2782    +  misc_feature   cPPT/CTS: central polypurine tract and central termination sequence of HIV-1
   2847..2913    +  CDS            small t antigen (fragment): SV40 (simian virus 40) small t antigen
   2920..4098    +  promoter       EF-1α promoter: strong constitutive promoter for human elongation factor EF-1α
   4119..4139    +  protein_bind   attB1: mutant version of attB; core recombination site for the Gateway® BP reaction BP Clonase™
   4145..5527    +  CDS            THRB: THB_HUMAN - Also known as ERBA2, NR1A2, THR1. Experimental evidence at protein level: Swiss-Prot protein existence level 1. Nuclear hormone receptor that can act as a repressor or activator of transcription. High affinity receptor for thyroid hormones, including triiodothyronine and thyroxine. From Homo sapiens (Human).
   5532..5556    -  protein_bind   attB2: mutant version of attB; recombination site for the Gateway® BP reaction BP Clonase™
   5564..5605    +  CDS            V5 tag: epitope tag from simian virus 5
   5621..5674    +  promoter       U6 promoter (fragment): RNA polymerase III promoter for human U6 snRNA
   5716..6304    +  misc_feature   WPRE: woodchuck hepatitis virus posttranscriptional regulatory element
   6355..6374    +  misc_feature   cPPT/CTS (fragment): central polypurine tract and central termination sequence of HIV-1
   6376..6609    +  LTR            3' LTR (ΔU3): self-inactivating 3' long terminal repeat (LTR) from HIV-1
   6687..6808    +  polyA_signal   SV40 poly(A) signal: SV40 polyadenylation signal
   6848..6983    +  rep_origin     SV40 ori: SV40 origin of replication
   7004..7022    -  promoter       T7 promoter: promoter for bacteriophage T7 RNA polymerase
   7030..7185    +  CDS            lacZα (fragment): LacZα fragment of β-galactosidase; lacZ fragment
   7190..7618    +  rep_origin     f1 ori (sequence partly withheld): f1 bacteriophage origin of replication; arrow indicates direction of (+) strand synthesis
   7671..7775    +  promoter       AmpR promoter: bla
   7776..8636    +  CDS            AmpR: β-lactamase; bla; confers resistance to ampicillin, carbenicillin, and related antibiotics
   8807..9395    +  rep_origin     ori: high-copy-number ColE1/pMB1/pBR322/pUC origin of replication
   9578..9670    +  CDS            lacI (fragment): lac repressor; lacI; The lac repressor binds to the lac operator to inhibit transcription in E. coli. This inhibition can be relieved by adding lactose or isopropyl-β-D-thiogalactopyranoside (IPTG).
   9683..9704    +  protein_bind   CAP binding site: CAP binding activates transcription in the presence of cAMP. E. coli catabolite activator protein
   9719..9749    +  promoter       lac promoter: promoter for the E. coli lac operon
   9757..9773    +  protein_bind   lac operator: The lac repressor binds to the lac operator to inhibit transcription in E. coli. This inhibition can be relieved by adding lactose or isopropyl-β-D-thiogalactopyranoside (IPTG). lac repressor encoded by lacI
   9818..9836    +  promoter       T3 promoter: promoter for bacteriophage T3 RNA polymerase
