[The description below was written by a language model from this plasmid's Addgene catalogue record and pLannotate feature annotations shown in this document.]
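Description:
TFORF3056 is a third-generation-style, self-inactivating lentiviral expression plasmid built on the pLX_TRC317 backbone and carrying the human thyroid hormone receptor beta (THRB) open reading frame. It belongs to a barcoded transcription factor ORF collection in which each clone carries a unique 24-bp barcode, so that the overexpressed factor can be identified by sequencing in pooled screens. The barcode itself is not annotated in the feature table. In bacteria the plasmid replicates from a high-copy ColE1/pUC-type origin and is selected with ampicillin through the bla gene. An f1 origin and remnants of a lac/lacZα cloning region are also present. The depositor notes that the plasmid can recombine, as is common for LTR-containing vectors.

The viral genome is transcribed from an RSV promoter fused to a truncated HIV-1 5' LTR. It contains the Ψ packaging signal with a gag fragment, the RRE for Rev-dependent nuclear export, a cPPT/CTS element, WPRE to enhance transcript expression, and a ΔU3 3' LTR followed by an SV40 polyadenylation signal. Two cassettes sit between the LTRs. An SV40 early promoter drives puromycin N-acetyltransferase for selection of transduced mammalian cells, and a full EF-1α promoter drives THRB. The ORF was introduced by Gateway cloning and is flanked by attB1 and attB2 sites, with a V5 epitope tag sequence immediately downstream of attB2. The record does not say whether the ORF reads through into the tag. The short U6 promoter fragment after the tag is probably a residual or primer-binding sequence rather than a functional promoter. The construct is intended for packaging into lentivirus and stable constitutive THRB overexpression, for example in directed-differentiation screens.
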