Addgene plasmid #144532: TFORF3056
Purpose: Lentiviral vector for overexpressing transcription factor ORFs with unique 24-bp barcodes. Barcodes facilitate identification of transcription factors in pooled screens.
Depositing lab: Feng Zhang. Depositing organization: Broad Institute. Publication: A transcription factor atlas of directed differentiation. Joung J, Ma S, Tay T, Geiger-Schuller KR, Kirchgatterer PC, Verdine VK, Guo B, Arias-Garcia MA, Allen WE, Singh A, Kuksenko O, Abudayyeh OO, Gootenberg JS, Fu Z, Macrae RK, Buenrostro JD, Regev A, Zhang F. Cell. 2023 Jan 5;186(1):209-229.e26. doi: 10.1016/j.cell.2022.11.026. PubMed 36608654.
Backbone
  Vector backbone: pLX_TRC317
  Backbone manufacturer: Broad Institute Genetic Perturbation Platform
  Backbone size w/o insert (bp): 8264
  Vector type: Mammalian Expression, Lentiviral
  Selectable markers: Puromycin
Growth in bacteria
  Bacterial resistance: Ampicillin, 100 μg/mL
  Growth temperature: 37°C
  Growth strain: NEB Stable
  Copy number: High Copy
Gene/Insert
  Gene/Insert name: THRB
  Species: H. sapiens (human)
  Insert size (bp): 1595
  Entrez Gene: THRB (a.k.a. C-ERBA-2, C-ERBA-BETA, ERBA2, GRTH, NR1A2, PRTH, THR1, THRB1, THRB2, THRbeta, THRbeta1, TRb, TRbeta, TRbeta1, Thrbeta2)
  Promoter: EF1a
  Cloning method: Gateway Cloning
  Sequencing primers: 5′ GGGTGGAGACTGAAGTTAGGCCAG; 3′ CACATAGCGTAAAAGGAGCAACATAG
Resource information
  A portion of this plasmid was derived from a plasmid made by: Broad Institute Genetic Perturbation Platform
Terms and licenses: Academic/Nonprofit Terms; Industry Terms: Not Available to Industry
Depositor comments: NM_001128177.1 Please test multiple small colonies in case of plasmid recombination. To make this collection available in a timely manner, a portion of this collection was not fully sequenced by Addgene. If an Addgene verified full plasmid sequence is not available, please contact us prior to placing an order to request the full sequence.
How to cite: TFORF3056 was a gift from Feng Zhang (Addgene plasmid # 144532 ; http://n2t.net/addgene:144532 ; RRID:Addgene_144532)
