>Addgene plasmid #144532 | TFORF3056 | depositor partial sequence | sequence record 285711 | Insert
ATCGATTGATCAACAAGTTTGTACAAAAAAGCAGGCACCATGACTCCCAACAGTATGACAGAAAATGGCC
TTACAGCCTGGGACAAACCGAAGCACTGTCCAGACCGAGAACACGACTGGAAGCTAGTAGGAATGTCTGA
AGCCTGCCTACATAGGAAGAGCCATTCAGAGAGGCGCAGCACGTTGAAAAATGAACAGTCGTCGCCACAT
CTCATCCAGACCACTTGGACTAGCTCAATATTCCATCTGGACCATGATGATGTGAACGACCAGAGTGTCT
CAAGTGCCCAGACCTTCCAAACGGAGGAGAAGAAATGTAAAGGGTACATCCCCAGTTACTTAGACAAGGA
CGAGCTCTGTGTAGTGTGTGGTGACAAAGCCACCGGGTATCACTACCGCTGTATCACGTGTGAAGGCTGC
AAGGGTTTCTTTAGAAGAACCATTCAGAAAAATCTCCATCCATCCTATTCCTGTAAATATGAAGGAAAAT
GTGTCATAGACAAAGTCACGCGAAATCAGTGCCAGGAATGTCGCTTTAAGAAATGCATCTATGTTGGCAT
GGCAACAGATTTGGTGCTGGATGACAGCAAGAGGCTGGCCAAGAGGAAGCTGATAGAGGAGAACCGGGAG
AAAAGACGGCGGGAAGAGCTGCAGAAGTCCATCGGGCACAAGCCAGAGCCCACAGACGAGGAATGGGAGC
TCATCAAAACTGTCACCGAAGCCCATGTGGCGACCAACGCCCAAGGCAGCCACTGGAAGCAAAAACGGAA
ATTCCTGCCAGAAGACATTGGACAAGCACCAATAGTCAATGCCCCAGAAGGTGGAAAGGTTGACTTGGAA
GCCTTCAGCCATTTTACAAAAATCATCACACCAGCAATTACCAGAGTGGTGGATTTTGCCAAAAAGTTGC
CTATGTTTTGTGAGCTGCCATGTGAAGACCAGATCATCCTCCTCAAAGGCTGCTGCATGGAGATCATGTC
CCTTCGCGCTGCTGTGCGCTATGACCCAGAAAGTGAGACTTTAACCTTGAATGGGGAAATGGCAGTGACA
CGGGGCCAGCTGAAAAATGGGGGTCTTGGGGTGGTGTCAGACGCCATCTTTGACCTGGGCATGTCTCTGT
CTTCTTTCAACCTGGATGACACTGAAGTAGCCCTCCTTCAGGCCGTCCTGCTGATGTCTTCAGATCGCCC
GGGGCTTGCCTGTGTTGAGAGAATAGAAAAGTACCAAGATAGTTTCCTGCTGGCCTTTGAACACTATATC
AATTACCGAAAACACCACGTGACACACTTTTGGCCAAAACTCCTGATGAAGGTGACAGATCTGCGGATGA
TAGGAGCCTGCCATGCCAGCCGCTTCCTGCACATGAAGGTGGAATGCCCCACAGAACTCTTCCCCCCTTT
GTTCTTGGAAGTGTTCGAGGATTAGAACCCAGCTTTCTTGTACAAAGTGGTTGATATCGGTAAGCCTATC
CCTAACCCTCTCCTCGGTCTCGATTCTACGTAGTAATGAACTAGTCCGTAACTTGAAAGTATTTCGATTT
CTTGGCTTTATATATCTTGTGGAAAGGACGATCATTGCCTCAAGCTTGCCTCAAC
