>Addgene plasmid #144532 | TFORF3056 | depositor partial sequence | sequence record 285712 | Barcode
TCATTGCCTCAAGCTTGCCTCAAC
